>Addgene plasmid #242441 | AGG1767 PUb-Bs-TRE-Bn | addgene full sequence | sequence record 487596 | Addgene NGS Result
ACCGGAGCTGAATGAAGCCATACCAAACGACGAGCGTGACACCACGATGCCTGTAGCAATGGCAACAACG
TTGCGCAAACTATTAACTGGCGAACTACTTACTCTAGCTTCCCGGCAACAATTAATAGACTGGATGGAGG
CGGATAAAGTTGCAGGACCACTTCTGCGCTCGGCCCTTCCGGCTGGCTGGTTTATTGCTGATAAATCTGG
AGCCGGTGAGCGTGGGTCTCGCGGTATCATTGCAGCACTGGGGCCAGATGGTAAGCCCTCCCGTATCGTA
GTTATCTACACGACGGGGAGTCAGGCAACTATGGATGAACGAAATAGACAGATCGCTGAGATAGGTGCCT
CACTGATTAAGCATTGGTAACTGTCAGACCAAGTTTACTCATATATACTTTAGATTGATTTAAAACTTCA
TTTTTAATTTAAAAGGATCTAGGTGAAGATCCTTTTTGATAATCTCATGACCAAAATCCCTTAACGTGAG
TTTTCGTTCCACTGAGCGTCAGACCCCGTAGAAAAGATCAAAGGATCTTCTTGAGATCCTTTTTTTCTGC
GCGTAATCTGCTGCTTGCAAACAAAAAAACCACCGCTACCAGCGGTGGTTTGTTTGCCGGATCAAGAGCT
ACCAACTCTTTTTCCGAAGGTAACTGGCTTCAGCAGAGCGCAGATACCAAATACTGTTCTTCTAGTGTAG
CCGTAGTTAGGCCACCACTTCAAGAACTCTGTAGCACCGCCTACATACCTCGCTCTGCTAATCCTGTTAC
CAGTGGCTGCTGCCAGTGGCGATAAGTCGTGTCTTACCGGGTTGGACTCAAGACGATAGTTACCGGATAA
GGCGCAGCGGTCGGGCTGAACGGGGGGTTCGTGCACACAGCCCAGCTTGGAGCGAACGACCTACACCGAA
CTGAGATACCTACAGCGTGAGCTATGAGAAAGCGCCACGCTTCCCGAAGGGAGAAAGGCGGACAGGTATC
CGGTAAGCGGCAGGGTCGGAACAGGAGAGCGCACGAGGGAGCTTCCAGGGGGAAACGCCTGGTATCTTTA
TAGTCCTGTCGGGTTTCGCCACCTCTGACTTGAGCGTCGATTTTTGTGATGCTCGTCAGGGGGGCGGAGC
CTATGGAAAAACGCCAGCAACGCGGCCTTTTTACGGTTCCTGGCCTTTTGCTGGCCTTTTGCTCACATGT
TCTTTCCTGCGTTATCCCCTGATTCTGTGGATAACCGTATTACCGCCTTTGAGTGAGCTGATACCGCTCG
CCGCAGCCGAACGACCGAGCGCAGCGAGTCAGTGAGCGAGGAAGCGGAAGAGCGCCCAATACGCAAACCG
CCTCTCCCCGCGCGTTGGCCGATTCATTAATGCAGCTGGCACGACAGGTTTCCCGACTGGAAAGCGGGCA
GTGAGCGCAACGCAATTAATGTGAGTTAGCTCACTCATTAGGCACCCCAGGCTTTACACTTTATGCTTCC
GGCTCGTATGTTGTGTGGAATTGTGAGCGGATAACAATTTCACACAGGAAACAGCTATGACCATGATTAC
GCCAAGCTTGCATGCAGGCCTCTGCAGTCGACGGGCCCGGGATCCGATATCCCAATTATAGGGAGAGCGG
CCGCTTAACCCTAGAAAGATAGTCTGCGTAAAATTGACGCATGCATTCTTGAAATATTGCTCTCTCTTTC
TAAATAGCGCGAATCCGTCGCTGTGCATTTAGGACATCTCAGTCGCCGCTTGGAGCTCCCGTGAGGCGTG
CTTGTCAATGCGGTAAGTGTCACTGATTTTGAACTATAACGACCGCGTGAGTCAAAATGACGCATGATTA
TCTTTTACGTGACTTTTAAGATTTAACTCATACGATAATTATATTGTTATTTCATGTTCTACTTACGTGA
TAACTTATTATATATATATTTTCTTGTTATAGATATCCCTAGAGTAGTGCCCCAACTGGGGTAACCTTTG
AGTTCTCTCAGTTGGGGGCGTAATAACTTCGTATAGTATACCTTATACGAAGTTATGCTAGCAGCGATCG
CTATCTTTACATGTAGCTTGTGCATTGAATCCAATTATAATTTGCCTTGGCACCAGCTGAGCCAGACAAG
AAAGAAAGCTTCCCAGAAGTATATCGATTTAGAAGGGTTGACGTCACTTGCTGACTGCACTAATACAGCA
AATGATGCAATTAGAATGATTCAAGTGAAATTCCCAAATTACTGATTTTTCTCTGGATTTGGTTATCAGA
TTACATTCGAAGCTAAGATTAGCTACCGAAATTGTCGATCAAATCAGGAAATCCTTTCTCTATCGAAAAA
GGCATTCGCACATCTTCCTCTCTATGCCATATACACGAAGGGTAGGTACATTGACGTCTTTGCCAGAAGT
TGAACTGCATCGTTCAAGGTACAGAATGAACGACTAACAGACACAAGCACGTTTTGCTGTCCATTCAGAC
ACAGGGATGGTACCCATATTCGATCGATATAGAGCCATCCAACCGAACAGAGGTATATGTATGAATGTAT
TGCTGAAATTTTCTAGAAGTACAACCACCACTACGACAGTGTCTATAAAACGCCCCTGCAAAGGCGAAAC
CAGCTCAATCGAATACGTTTCCTAGTGGAGTGAACATTACGCGGCCCAAGTAAGCAGTGCCAGTGCAAGT
GAAGTGAAGTCTCTAGTGAAAAAGAGTGATCCAATTAGCCAGAGGAGAAAATTTCAGAGTGAACAAAGCT
TTATTCAAAGGACAATTACTATTAAATTGGTGAAAGTGCATTTCGGTGAAGGGAATCTTCTAGTGAAGGT
AGGTAAATTAATTGATGAAATTATAGCTATGAGCGAAAAGTAGTTTGGTGAATGATTCCTTTGTCTTTGA
ATGAGCAAACTATTTTCCAAGATGGCGACTATTGAGCTTTGAGTGATTAGTGAAAATTTGCAACGCAGTT
TCATCATCATTGATAAAACCCAATTGTGATTCACAGCGATAATCATATTTCGTTGAATCATCGCTACTAA
TTGAATTAAATTTCTAGAATAATAAGAATAACGTATTTGCTCCGTCACATATCTAAAATAAATATTTTGA
TGGTAATTACCCATTAAGGTAATATTAACACATATCGAGAAAAACCTTGAGGAAATCGTGAAAACTTGAA
GATACGCAATTTCAAAACTACGTAGTTCAAAGTCGAAAACAAGTTAATTTTTCACTTAAAAGTAGGGCGT
TGTTGTGACGTCATCACCTTCAAGTGTATATTTTTCACTTGGCCTGCGACTGCAAACGCAGACAAAGCAA
AACAAGTTTAAAACCTGTCGTGTCGTGCTCGAAGCCAAAGGCAATGAATCAATATCAAATGAGAGTTTGC
ATTTCACAACCAATTACTCAAGCGTTTCCTCGTTTCTTTTTCTGCTCAACAGAGATTTCAACATGAAGAA
GGCCGTGATCAACGGAGAACAGATCCGTTCGATCTCGGATCTGCACCAGACCCTGAAGAAGGAACTGGCC
CTGCCGGAATACTACGGAGAAAACCTGGATGCCCTGTGGGATGCCCTGACCGGATGGGTGGAATACCCGC
TGGTGCTGGAATGGCGGCAGTTCGAACAGTCGAAGCAGCTGACCGAAAACGGAGCCGAATCGGTGCTGCA
GGTGTTCCGTGAAGCCAAGGCCGAAGGAGCCGATATCACCATCATCCTGTCGGGTGCCGGAGACTACAAA
GATGACGATGACAAGAGCGGCGCCGGACACCATCACCACCATCATTAACTAGCTGACACTACGTGATGAA
TCGTTTTTAAAATAACAAATCAATTGTTTTATAATATTCGTACGATTCTTTGATTATGTAATAAAATGTG
ATCATTAGGAAGATTACGAAAAATATAAAAAATATGAGTTCTGTGTGTATAACAAATGCTGTAAACGCCA
CAATTGTGTTTGTTGCAAATAAACCCATGATTATTTGATTAAAATTGTTGTTTTCTTTGTTCATAGACAA
TAGTGTGTTTTGCCTAAACGTGTACTGCATAAACTCCATGCGAGTGTATAGCGAGCTAGTGGCTAACGCT
TGCCCCACCAAAGTAGATTCGTCAAAATCCTCAATTTCATCACCCTCCTCCAAGTTTAACATTTGGCCGT
CGGAATTAACTTCTAAAGATGCCACATAATCTAATAAATGAAATAGAGATTCAAACGTGGCGTCATCGTC
CGTTTCGACCATTTCCGAAAAGAACTCGGGCATAAACTCTATGATTTCTCTGGACGTGGTGTTGTCGAAA
CTCTCAAAGTACGCAGTCAGGAACGTGCGCGACATGTCGTCGGGAAACTCGCGCGGAAACATGTTGTTGT
AACCGAACGGGTCCCATAGCGCCAAAACCAAATCTGCCAGCGTCAATAGAATGAGCACGATGCCGACAAT
GGAGCTGGCTTGGATAGCGATTCGAGTTAACAAGCTTTACGAGTAGAATTCTACGCGTAAAACACAATCA
AGTATGAGTCATAATCTGATGTCATGTTTTGTACACGGCTCATAACCGAACTGGCTTTACGAGTAGAATT
CTACTTGTAATGCACGATCAGTGGATGATGTCATTTGTTTTTCAAATCGAGATGATGTCATGTTTTGCAC
ACGGCTCATAAACTCGCTTTACGAGTAGAATTCTACGTGTAACGCACGATCGATTGATGAGTCATTTGTT
TTGCAATATGATATCATACAATATGACTCATTTGTTTTTCAAAACCGAACTTGATTTACGGGTAGAATTC
TACTTGTAAAGCACAATCAAAAAGATGATGTCATTTGTTTTTCAAAACTGAACTCGCTTTACGAGTAGAA
TTCTACGTGTAAAACACAATCAAGAAATGATGTCATTTGTTATAAAAATAAAAGCTGATGTCATGTTTTG
CACATGGCTCATAACTAAACTCGCTTTACGGGTAGAATTCTACGCGTAAAACATGATTGATAATTAAATA
ATTCATTTGCAAGCTATACGTTAAATCAAACGGACGCTCGAGGTTGCACAACACTATTATCGATTTGCAG
TTCGGGACATAAATGTTTAAATATATCGATGTCTTTGTGATGCGCGCGACATTTTTGTAGGTTATTGATA
AAATGAACGGATACGTTGCCCGACATTATCATTAAATCCTTGGCGTAGAATTTGTCGGGTCCATTGTCCG
TGTGCGCTAGTAGCATGCCCGTAACGGACCTCGTACTTTTGGCTTCAAAGGTTTTGCGCACAGACAAAAT
GTGCCACACTTGCAGCTCTGCATGTGTGCGCGTTACCACAAATCCCAACGGCGCAGTGTACTTGTTGTAT
GCAAATAAATCTCGATAAAGGCGCGGCGCGCGAATGCAGCTGATCACGTACGCTCCTCGTGTTCCGTTCA
AGGACGGTGTTATCGACCTCAGATTAATGTTTATCGGCCGACTGTTTTCGTATCCGCTCACCAAACGCGT
TTTTGCATTAACATTGTATGTCGGCGGATGTTCTATATCTAATTTGAATAAATAAACGATAACCGCGTTG
GTTTTAGAGGGCATAATAAAAGAAATATTGTTATCGTGTTCGCCATTAGGGCAGTATAAATTGACGTTCA
TGTTGGATATTGTTTCAGTTGCAAGTTGACACTGGCGGCGACAAGCAATTGGTACCCGGGTAGGATCCTA
GTGAATTCCTAATCTGGCGGTAAGTTGATCAAAGGAAACGCAAAGTTTTCAAGAAAAAACAAAACTAATT
TGATTTATAACACCTTTAGAAAGCGAAGTTGAGATTCAGGCCACCATGGGAGATCCCACCCCACCCAAGA
AGAAGCGCAAAGCTAGCATGGCCTCCTCCGAGAACGTCATCACCGAGTTCATGCGCTTCAAGGTTCGCAT
GGAGGGCACCGTGAACGGCCACGAGTTCGAGATCGAGGGCGAGGGCGAGGGCCGCCCCTACGAGGGCCAC
AACACCGTGAAGCTGAAGGTGACCAAGGGCGGCCCCCTGCCCTTCGCCTGGGACATCCTGTCCCCCCAGT
TCCAGTACGGCTCCAAGGTCTACGTGAAGCACCCCGCCGACATCCCCGACTACAAGAAGCTGTCCTTCCC
GGAAGGATTCAAGTGGGAGCGCGTGATGAACTTCGAGGACGGCGGCGTGGCTACCGTGACCCAGGACTCC
TCCCTGCAAGACGGCTGCTTCATCTACAAGGTTAAGTTCATCGGCGTGAACTTCCCCTCCGACGGCCCCG
TGATGCAGAAGAAGACAATGGGCTGGGAGGCCTCCACCGAGCGCCTGTACCCCCGCGACGGCGTGCTGAA
GGGCGAGACCCACAAGGCCCTGAAGCTGAAGGACGGCGGCCACTACCTGGTGGAGTTCAAGTCCATCTAC
ATGGCCAAGAAGCCCGTGCAGCTGCCCGGCTACTACTACGTGGACGCCAAGCTGGACATCACCTCCCACA
ACGAGGACTACACCATCGTGGAGCAGTACGAGCGCACCGAGGGCCGCCACCACCTGTTCCTGAGATCTCG
ACCCAAGAAAAAGCGGAAGGTGGAGGACCCGTAAGATCCACCGGATCTAGATAACTGGAGCTTGATAACA
TTATACCTAAACCCATGGTCAAGAGTAAACATTTCTGCCTTTGAAGTTGAGAACACAATTAAGCATCCCC
TGGTTAAACCTGACATTCATACTTGTTAATAGCGCCATAAACATAGCACCAATTTCGAAGAAATCAGTTA
AAAGCAATTAGCAATTAGCAATTAGCAATAACTCTGCTGACTTCAAAACGAGAAGAGTTGCAAGTATTTG
TAAGGCACAGTTTATAGACCACCGACGGCTCATTAGGGCTCGTCATGTAACTAAGCGCGGTGAAACCCAA
TTGAACATATAGTGGAATTATTATTATCAATGGGGAAGATTTAACCCTCAGGTAGCAAAGTAATTTAATT
GCAAATAGAGAGTCCTAAGACTAAATAATATATTTAAAAATCTGGCCCTTTGACCTTGCTTGTCAGGTGC
ATTTGGGTTCAATCGTAAGTTGCTTCTATATAAACACTTTCCCCATCCCCGCAATAATGAAGAATACCGC
AGAATAAAGAGAGATTTGCAACAAAAAATAAAGGCATTGCGAAAACTTTTTATGGGGGATCATTACACTC
GGGCCTACGGTTACAATTCCCAGCCACTTAAGCGACAAGTTTGGCCAACAATCCATCTAATAGCTAATAG
CGCAATCACTGGTAATCGCAAGAGTATATAGGCAATAGAACCCATGGATTTGACCAAAGGTAACCGAGAC
AATGGAGAAGCAAGAGGATTTCAAACTGAACACCCACAGTACTGTGTACTACCACTGGCGCGTTTGGGGG
CCGGCCATAACTTCGTATAATGTATGCTATACGAAGTTATGACACGGAAAATAACTTCGTATAGTATACC
TTATACGAAGTTATGGCGCGCCCTCGAGCGCGCCTCGGAATTCGACTTTCACTTTTCTCTATCACTGATA
GGGAGTGGTAAACTCGACTTTCACTTTTCTCTATCACTGATAGGGAGTGGTAAACTCGACTTTCACTTTT
CTCTATCACTGATAGGGAGTGGTAAACTCGACTTTCACTTTTCTCTATCACTGATAGGGAGTGGTAAACT
CGACTTTCACTTTTCTCTATCACTGATAGGGAGTGGTAAACTCGACTTTCACTTTTCTCTATCACTGATA
GGGAGTGGTAAACTCGACTTTCACTTTTCTCTATCACTGATAGGGAGTGGTAAACTCGAAAACGAGCGCC
GGAGTATAAATAGAGGCGCTTCGTCTACGGAGCGACAATTCAATTCAAACAAGCAAAGTGAACACGTCGC
TAAGCGAAAGCTAAGCAAATAAACAAGCGCAGCTGAACAAGCTAAACAATCTGCGGTACCCTGGCGTCTA
ATTGGGGTAAGTTTTCCCGTTCTTTTCTGGGTTCTTCCCTTTTGCTCATCCTTGCTGCACTACCTTCAGG
TGCAAGTAAAGCCCGCGGTGGGACTAGCATGGGAAAGCCGATCCCGAACCCGCTGCTGGGACTGGATTCG
ACCGGTAGCGGAGCCGGCAGTGGTGCCGGCTCCGGAGCCGGTTCGGGAGCCGGCAGCGGTGCCGGCTCCG
GAACCGCCCAGGTTATCAACACCTTCGATGGAGTGGCCGATTACCTGCAGACCTACCACAAGCTGCCGGA
TAACTACATCACCAAGTCGGAAGCCCAGGCCCTGGGATGGGTGGCCTCGAAGGGAAACCTGGCCGATGTG
GCCCCGGGAAAGTCGATCGGAGGAGATATCTTCTCGAACCGTGAAGGAAAGCTGCCGGGAAAGTCGGGAC
GTACCTGGCGTGAAGTAAGAGGAGATCTTGACTAAGTAGATTTATGGCGCAACGCTATCACAGGAACATA
ACTGACATAATCTAGACGCGTTACTAACTGGCACCTCTTCTTTTTTTTTGATATCCTGCAGGCCGATATC
AACTACACCTCGGGATTCCGTAACTCGGATCGTATCCTGTACTCGTCGGGTGGAAGCGGCAGTGAAAACC
TGTACTTCCAGGGATCGGGATCGGGAACCGGAGCCGGATCGTCGGATTGGCTGATCTACAAGACCACCGA
TGCCTACCAGACCTTCACCAAGATCCGTTAACCTAGTTAAGATACATTGATGAGTTTGGACAAACCACAA
CTAGAATGCAGTGAAAAAAATGCTTTATTTGTGAAATTTGTGATGCTATTGCTTTATTTGTAACCATTAT
AAGCTGCAATAAACAAGTTAACAACAACAATTGCATTCATTTTATGTTTCAGGTTCAGGGGGAGGTGTGG
GAGGTTTTTTAAAGCAAGTAAAACCTCTACAAATGTGGTATGGCTGATTATGATCAGGCCAGGGCGCTGG
GGAAGGCGATGGCGTGCTCGGTCAGCTGCCACTTCTGGTTCTTGGCGTCGCTCCGGTCCTCCCGCAGCAG
CTTGTGCTGGATGAAGTGCCACTCGGGCATCTTGCTGGGCACGCTCTTGGCCTTGTACACGGTGTCGAAC
TGGCACCGGTACCGGCCGCCGTCCTTCAGCAGCAGGTACATGCTGACATCGCCCTTCAGGATGCCCTGCT
TAGGCACGGGCATGATCTTCTCGCAGCTGGCCTCCCAGTTGGTGGTCATCTTCTTCATCACGGGGCCGTC
GGCGGGGAAGTTCACGCCGTTGAAGATGCTCTTGTGGTAGATGCAGTTCTCCTTCACGCTCACGGTGATG
TCCACGTTACAGATGCACACGGCGCCGTCCTCGAACAGGAAGCTCCGGCCCCAGGTGTAGCCGGCGGGGC
AGCTGTTCTTGAAGTAGTCCACGATGTCCTGGGGGTACTCGGTGAAGATCCGGTCGCCGTACTTGAAGCC
GGCGCTCAGGATGTCCTCGCTGAAGGGCAGGGGGCCGCCCTCGATCACGCACAGGTTGATGGTCTGCTTG
CCCTTGAAGGGGTAGCCGATGCCCTCGCCGGTGATCACGAACTTGTGGCCGTTCACGCAGCCCTCCATGT
GGTACTTCATGGTCATCTCCTCCTTCAGGCCGTGCTTGCTGTGGGCCATTCGACTCTAGCGGTACCCCGA
TTGTTTAGCTTGTTCAGCTGCGCTTGTTTATTTGCTTAGCTTTCGCTTAGCGACGTGTTCACTTTGCTTG
TTTGAATTGAATTGTCGCTCCGTAGACGAAGCGCCTCTATTTATACTCCGGCGGTCGAGGGTTCGAAATC
GATAAGCTTGGATCCTAATTGAATTAGCTCTAATTGAATTAGTCTCTAATTGAATTAGATCCCCGGGCCC
TAGGATAACTTCGTATAATGTATGCTATACGAAGTTATGACTCACGTTAATTCGATAAAAGTTTTGTTAC
TTTATAGAAGAAATTTTGAGTTTTTGTTTTTTTTTAATAAATAAATAAACATAAATAAATTGTTTGTTGA
ATTTATTATTAGTATGTAAGTGTAAATATAATAAAACTTAATATCTATTCAAATTAATAAATAAACCTCG
ATATACAGACCGATAAAACACATGCGTCAATTTTACGCATGATTATCTTTAACGTACGTCACAATATGAT
TATCTTTCTAGGGTTAACCATGGAAAATCGATGATTGGGATATCTAGATGCATTCGCGAGGTACCGAGCT
CGAATTCACTGGCCGTCGTTTTACAACGTCGTGACTGGGAAAACCCTGGCGTTACCCAACTTAATCGCCT
TGCAGCACATCCCCCTTTCGCCAGCTGGCGTAATAGCGAAGAGGCCCGCACCGATCGCCCTTCCCAACAG
TTGCGCAGCCTGAATGGCGAATGGCGCCTGATGCGGTATTTTCTCCTTACGCATCTGTGCGGTATTTCAC
ACCGCATATGGTGCACTCTCAGTACAATCTGCTCTGATGCCGCATAGTTAAGCCAGCCCCGACACCCGCC
AACACCCGCTGACGCGCCCTGACGGGCTTGTCTGCTCCCGGCATCCGCTTACAGACAAGCTGTGACCGTC
TCCGGGAGCTGCATGTGTCAGAGGTTTTCACCGTCATCACCGAAACGCGCGAGACGAAAGGGCCTCGTGA
TACGCCTATTTTTATAGGTTAATGTCATGATAATAATGGTTTCTTAGACGTCAGGTGGCACTTTTCGGGG
AAATGTGCGCGGAACCCCTATTTGTTTATTTTTCTAAATACATTCAAATATGTATCCGCTCATGAGACAA
TAACCCTGATAAATGCTTCAATAATATTGAAAAAGGAAGAGTATGAGTATTCAACATTTCCGTGTCGCCC
TTATTCCCTTTTTTGCGGCATTTTGCCTTCCTGTTTTTGCTCACCCAGAAACGCTGGTGAAAGTAAAAGA
TGCTGAAGATCAGTTGGGTGCACGAGTGGGTTACATCGAACTGGATCTCAACAGCGGTAAGATCCTTGAG
AGTTTTCGCCCCGAAGAACGTTTTCCAATGATGAGCACTTTTAAAGTTCTGCTATGTGGCGCGGTATTAT
CCCGTATTGACGCCGGGCAAGAGCAACTCGGTCGCCGCATACACTATTCTCAGAATGACTTGGTTGAGTA
CTCACCAGTCACAGAAAAGCATCTTACGGATGGCATGACAGTAAGAGAATTATGCAGTGCTGCCATAACC
ATGAGTGATAACACTGCGGCCAACTTACTTCTGACAACGATCGGAGGACCGAAGGAGCTAACCGCTTTTT
TGCACAACATGGGGGATCATGTAACTCGCCTTGATCGTTGGGA
Features (pLannotate 1.2.2; 30 found; start..end, strand, type, name):
    541..1129    +  rep_origin     ori: high-copy-number ColE1/pMB1/pBR322/pUC origin of replication
   1312..1404    +  CDS            lacI (fragment): lac repressor; lacI; The lac repressor binds to the lac operator to inhibit transcription in E. coli. This inhibition can be relieved by adding lactose or isopropyl-β-D-thiogalactopyranoside (IPTG).
   1417..1438    +  protein_bind   CAP binding site: CAP binding activates transcription in the presence of cAMP. E. coli catabolite activator protein
   1453..1483    +  promoter       lac promoter: promoter for the E. coli lac operon
   1487..1509    +  protein_bind   lac operator (fragment): The lac repressor binds to the lac operator to inhibit transcription in E. coli. This inhibition can be relieved by adding lactose or isopropyl-β-D-thiogalactopyranoside (IPTG). lac repressor encoded by lacI
   1932..1982    +  protein_bind   phage φC31 attP (fragment): attachment site of phage φC31 phage φC31 integrase
   1983..2016    +  protein_bind   loxN: Cre-mediated recombination occurs in the 8-bp core sequence (GTATACCT). loxN sites are compatible with each other, but incompatible with loxP or lox2272 sites. Cre recombinase
   3423..3692    +  CDS            BARS_BACAM: Experimental evidence at protein level: Swiss-Prot protein existence level 1. Inhibitor of the ribonuclease barnase. Forms a one-to-one non-covalent complex. From Bacillus amyloliquefaciens (Bacillus velezensis).
   3702..3725    +  CDS            3xFLAG (fragment): three tandem FLAG® epitope tags, followed by an enterokinase cleavage site
   3790..4440    -  CDS            P74 (fragment): PIF0_NPVAC - Experimental evidence at protein level: Swiss-Prot protein existence level 1. Plays an essential role for oral infectivity of occlusion- derived virus (ODV) and functions also in host midgut attachment and fusion by binding to a specific host receptor. From Autographa californica nuclear polyhedrosis virus (AcMNPV).
   4444..4467    +  enhancer       hr5 enhancer (fragment): Autographa californica hr5; baculovirus early transcription enhancer
   4464..4946    +  enhancer       hr5 enhancer: Autographa californica hr5; baculovirus early transcription enhancer
   5067..5645    +  promoter       IE1 promoter: promoter of the ie1 gene from the baculovirus Autographa californica
   5828..6502    +  CDS            DsRed2: DsRed2 is a basic (constitutively fluorescent) red fluorescent protein published in 2006, derived from Discosoma sp..
   7282..7347    +  CDS            Or2a (fragment): OR2A_DROME - Also known as AN4, DOR2F.1, dor62, OR2F.1. Experimental evidence at transcript level: Swiss-Prot protein existence level 2. Odorant receptor which mediates acceptance or avoidance behavior, depending on its substrates. The odorant receptor repertoire encodes a large collection of odor stimuli that vary widely in identity, intensity, and duration. May form a complex with Orco to form odorant-sensing units, providing sensitive and prolonged odorant signaling and calcium permeability. From Drosophila melanogaster (Fruit fly).
   7357..7390    -  protein_bind   loxP: Cre-mediated recombination occurs in the 8-bp core sequence (GCATACAT). Cre recombinase
   7401..7434    +  protein_bind   loxN: Cre-mediated recombination occurs in the 8-bp core sequence (GTATACCT). loxN sites are compatible with each other, but incompatible with loxP or lox2272 sites. Cre recombinase
   7476..7746    -  protein_bind   tetracycline response element: contains seven copies of the tetracycline operator tetO tetracycline repressor TetR
   7769..7894    +  promoter       hsp70 promoter (fragment): Drosophila melanogaster hsp70Bb promoter
   8126..8638    +  CDS            RNBR_BACAM: Experimental evidence at protein level: Swiss-Prot protein existence level 1. Hydrolyzes phosphodiester bonds in RNA, poly- and oligoribonucleotides resulting in 3'-nucleoside monophosphates via 2',3'-cyclophosphate intermediates. From Bacillus amyloliquefaciens (Bacillus velezensis).
   8648..8769    -  polyA_signal   SV40 poly(A) signal: SV40 polyadenylation signal
   8792..8876    -  CDS            large T antigen (fragment): large T antigen from SV40 (simian virus 40)
   8877..9569    -  CDS            ZsYellow1: ZsYellow1 is a basic (constitutively fluorescent) yellow fluorescent protein, derived from Zoanthus sp..
   9589..9711    -  promoter       hsp70 promoter (fragment): Drosophila melanogaster hsp70Bb promoter
   9805..9838    -  protein_bind   loxP: Cre-mediated recombination occurs in the 8-bp core sequence (GCATACAT). Cre recombinase
  10154..10311   +  CDS            lacZα (fragment): LacZα fragment of β-galactosidase; lacZ fragment
  10317..10416   -  misc_feature   bom (fragment): basis of mobility region from pBR322
  10518..10553   -  CDS            rop (fragment): Rop protein, which maintains plasmids at low copy number; rop
  10648..10752   +  promoter       AmpR promoter: bla
  10753..370     +  CDS            AmpR (across the origin): β-lactamase; bla; confers resistance to ampicillin, carbenicillin, and related antibiotics
