[The description below was written by a language model from this plasmid's Addgene catalogue record and pLannotate feature annotations shown in this document.]
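Description:
AGG1767 PUb-Bs-TRE-Bn is an insect expression plasmid of about 11.2 kb built on the pUC57 backbone and designed for work in the mosquito Aedes aegypti. In E. coli it replicates from the high-copy ColE1/pUC origin and is selected with ampicillin through the β-lactamase gene. Remnants of the lac promoter/operator and lacZα region flank the insect cargo.

The payload pairs the Bacillus amyloliquefaciens ribonuclease barnase with its specific inhibitor barstar. Barstar is driven by the Ae. aegypti polyubiquitin (PUb) promoter, which the feature table does not annotate but which presumably lies in the unannotated stretch upstream of the barstar coding sequence. A short fragment matching a FLAG-type epitope follows barstar. Barnase sits downstream of a tetracycline response element with seven tetO copies joined to a Drosophila hsp70 minimal promoter fragment, so its expression should depend on a tetracycline-controlled transactivator that this plasmid does not carry. Constitutive barstar would be expected to neutralise leaky or low-level barnase by forming a one-to-one complex with it.

A DsRed2 marker under the baculovirus hr5 enhancer/IE1 promoter provides a visible red fluorescence marker. The annotation also shows a ZsYellow1 coding sequence, which the catalogue fields do not mention, behind a second hsp70 promoter fragment and followed by an SV40 polyadenylation signal. A φC31 attP fragment and paired loxN and loxP sites flank parts of the cargo, suggesting that integrase- or Cre-mediated cassette exchange or excision is possible, although the record does not describe their use. The associated work applies the barnase-barstar system to genetic biocontrol of Ae. aegypti.
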