Addgene plasmid #242441: AGG1767 PUb-Bs-TRE-Bn
Purpose: Ae aegypti PUb promoter expressing barstar, and TRE expressing barnase
Depositing lab: Luke Alphey. Depositing organization: University of York. Publication: Harnessing the highly adaptable barnase-barstar system for genetic biocontrol of Aedes aegypti. Nevard K, Ang JXD, Anderson MAE, Gonzalez E, Shackleford L, Alphey L. Commun Biol. 2025 Aug 4;8(1):1154. doi: 10.1038/s42003-025-08588-6. PubMed 40760041.
Backbone
  Vector backbone: pUC57
  Vector type: Insect Expression
Growth in bacteria
  Bacterial resistance: Ampicillin, 100 μg/mL
  Growth temperature: 37°C
  Growth strain: DH5alpha
  Copy number: High Copy
Gene/Insert 1
  Gene/Insert name: Barstar
  Promoter: AePUb
  Cloning method: Restriction Enzyme; 5′ cloning site DraIII (unknown if destroyed); 3′ cloning site AsiSI (unknown if destroyed)
  Sequencing primers: 5′ m13R- CGGATAACAATTTCACACAG
Gene/Insert 2
  Gene/Insert name: DsRED
  Promoter: Hr5/IE1
  Cloning method: Unknown
  Sequencing primers: 5′ LA325 aacccatgattatttgattaaa
Gene/Insert 3
  Gene/Insert name: barnase
  Promoter: TRE
  Cloning method: Restriction Enzyme; 5′ cloning site SpeI (destroyed during cloning); 3′ cloning site SpeI (destroyed during cloning)
  Sequencing primers: 5′ LA6098 actaagcgcggtgaaacccaattgaac
Terms and licenses: Academic/Nonprofit Terms; Industry Terms: Not Available to Industry
How to cite: AGG1767 PUb-Bs-TRE-Bn was a gift from Luke Alphey (Addgene plasmid # 242441 ; http://n2t.net/addgene:242441 ; RRID:Addgene_242441)
